>Addgene plasmid #166736 | Venus-tBid-pEGFP-C1 | addgene full sequence | sequence record 328824 | Addgene NGS Result
CCATGCATTAGTTATTAATAGTAATCAATTACGGGGTCATTAGTTCATAGCCCATATATGGAGTTCCGCG
TTACATAACTTACGGTAAATGGCCCGCCTGGCTGACCGCCCAACGACCCCCGCCCATTGACGTCAATAAT
GACGTATGTTCCCATAGTAACGCCAATAGGGACTTTCCATTGACGTCAATGGGTGGAGTATTTACGGTAA
ACTGCCCACTTGGCAGTACATCAAGTGTATCATATGCCAAGTACGCCCCCTATTGACGTCAATGACGGTA
AATGGCCCGCCTGGCATTATGCCCAGTACATGACCTTATGGGACTTTCCTACTTGGCAGTACATCTACGT
ATTAGTCATCGCTATTACCATGGTGATGCGGTTTTGGCAGTACATCAATGGGCGTGGATAGCGGTTTGAC
TCACGGGGATTTCCAAGTCTCCACCCCATTGACGTCAATGGGAGTTTGTTTTGGCACCAAAATCAACGGG
ACTTTCCAAAATGTCGTAACAACTCCGCCCCATTGACGCAAATGGGCGGTAGGCGTGTACGGTGGGAGGT
CTATATAAGCAGAGCTGGTTTAGTGAACCGTCAGATCCGCTAGCGCTACCGGTCGCCACCATGGTGAGCA
AGGGCGAGGAGCTGTTCACCGGGGTGGTGCCCATCCTGGTCGAGCTGGACGGCGACGTAAACGGCCACAA
GTTCAGCGTGTCCGGCGAGGGCGAGGGCGATGCCACCTACGGCAAGCTGACCCTGAAGCTGATCTGCACC
ACCGGCAAGCTGCCCGTGCCCTGGCCCACCCTCGTGACCACCCTGGGCTACGGCCTGCAGTGCTTCGCCC
GCTACCCCGACCACATGAAGCAGCACGACTTCTTCAAGTCCGCCATGCCCGAAGGCTACGTCCAGGAGCG
CACCATCTTCTTCAAGGACGACGGCAACTACAAGACCCGCGCCGAGGTGAAGTTCGAGGGCGACACCCTG
GTGAACCGCATCGAGCTGAAGGGCATCGACTTCAAGGAGGACGGCAACATCCTGGGGCACAAGCTGGAGT
ACAACTACAACAGCCACAACGTCTATATCACCGCCGACAAGCAGAAGAACGGCATCAAGGCCAACTTCAA
GATCCGCCACAACATCGAGGACGGCGGCGTGCAGCTCGCCGACCACTACCAGCAGAACACCCCCATCGGC
GACGGCCCCGTGCTGCTGCCCGACAACCACTACCTGAGCTACCAGTCCGCCCTGAGCAAAGACCCCAACG
AGAAGCGCGATCACATGGTCCTGCTGGAACGCGTGACCGCCGCCGGGATCACTCTCGGCATGGACGAGCT
GTACAAGGGAGGCTCCGGCAGCCAGGCCAGCCGCTCCTTCAACCAAGGAAGAATAGAGCCAGATTCTGAA
AGTCAGGAAGAAATCATCCACAACATTGCCAGACATCTCGCCCAAATAGGCGATGAGATGGACCACAACA
TCCAGCCCACACTGGTGAGACAGCTAGCCGCACAGTTCATGAATGGCAGCCTGTCGGAGGAAGACAAAAG
GAACTGCCTGGCCAAAGCCCTTGATGAGGTGAAGACAGCCTTCCCCAGAGACATGGAGAACGACAAGGCC
ATGCTGATAATGACCATGCTGTTGGCCAAAAAAGTGGCCAGTCACGCACCATCTTTGCTCCGTGATGTCT
TCCACACGACTGTCAACTTTATTAACCAGAACCTATTCTCCTATGTGAGGAACTTGGTTAGAAACGAGAT
GGACTAACTCGAGCTCAAGCTTCGAATTCTGCAGTCGACGGTACCGCGGGCCCGGGATCCACCGGATCTA
GATAACTGATCATAATCAGCCATACCACATTTGTAGAGGTTTTACTTGCTTTAAAAAACCTCCCACACCT
CCCCCTGAACCTGAAACATAAAATGAATGCAATTGTTGTTGTTAACTTGTTTATTGCAGCTTATAATGGT
TACAAATAAAGCAATAGCATCACAAATTTCACAAATAAAGCATTTTTTTCACTGCATTCTAGTTGTGGTT
TGTCCAAACTCATCAATGTATCTTAAGGCGTAAATTGTAAGCGTTAATATTTTGTTAAAATTCGCGTTAA
ATTTTTGTTAAATCAGCTCATTTTTTAACCAATAGGCCGAAATCGGCAAAATCCCTTATAAATCAAAAGA
ATAGACCGAGATAGGGT
[37 nt withheld, positions 2188-2224]
AAAGAACGTGGACTCCAACGTCAAAGG
[49 nt withheld, positions 2252-2300]
T
[91 nt withheld, positions 2302-2392]
G
[124 nt withheld, positions 2394-2517]
CAGGTGGCACTTTTCGGGGAAATGTGCGCGGAACCCCTATTTGTTTATTTTTCTAAATACATTCAAATAT
GTATCCGCTCATGAGACAATAACCCTGATAAATGCTTCAATAATATTGAAAAAGGAAGAGTCCTGAGGCG
GAAAGAACCAGCTGTGGAATGTGTGTCAGTTAGGGTGTGGAAAGTCCCCAGGCTCCCCAGCAGGCAGAAG
TATGCAAAGCATGCATCTCAATTAGTCAGCAACCAGGTGTGGAAAGTCCCCAGGCTCCCCAGCAGGCAGA
AGTATGCAAAGCATGCATCTCAATTAGTCAGCAACCATAGTCCCGCCCCTAACTCCGCCCATCCCGCCCC
TAACTCCGCCCAGTTCCGCCCATTCTCCGCCCCATGGCTGACTAATTTTTTTTATTTATGCAGAGGCCGA
GGCCGCCTCGGCCTCTGAGCTATTCCAGAAGTAGTGAGGAGGCTTTTTTGGAGGCCTAGGCTTTTGCAAA
GATCGATCAAGAGACAGGATGAGGATCGTTTCGCATGATTGAACAAGATGGATTGCACGCAGGTTCTCCG
GCCGCTTGGGTGGAGAGGCTATTCGGCTATGACTGGGCACAACAGACAATCGGCTGCTCTGATGCCGCCG
TGTTCCGGCTGTCAGCGCAGGGGCGCCCGGTTCTTTTTGTCAAGACCGACCTGTCCGGTGCCCTGAATGA
ACTGCAAGACGAGGCAGCGCGGCTATCGTGGCTGGCCACGACGGGCGTTCCTTGCGCAGCTGTGCTCGAC
GTTGTCACTGAAGCGGGAAGGGACTGGCTGCTATTGGGCGAAGTGCCGGGGCAGGATCTCCTGTCATCTC
ACCTTGCTCCTGCCGAGAAAGTATCCATCATGGCTGATGCAATGCGGCGGCTGCATACGCTTGATCCGGC
TACCTGCCCATTCGACCACCAAGCGAAACATCGCATCGAGCGAGCACGTACTCGGATGGAAGCCGGTCTT
GTCGATCAGGATGATCTGGACGAAGAGCATCAGGGGCTCGCGCCAGCCGAACTGTTCGCCAGGCTCAAGG
CGAGCATGCCCGACGGCGAGGATCTCGTCGTGACCCATGGCGATGCCTGCTTGCCGAATATCATGGTGGA
AAATGGCCGCTTTTCTGGATTCATCGACTGTGGCCGGCTGGGTGTGGCGGACCGCTATCAGGACATAGCG
TTGGCTACCCGTGATATTGCTGAAGAGCTTGGCGGCGAATGGGCTGACCGCTTCCTCGTGCTTTACGGTA
TCGCCGCTCCCGATTCGCAGCGCATCGCCTTCTATCGCCTTCTTGACGAGTTCTTCTGAGCGGGACTCTG
GGGTTCGAAATGACCGACCAAGCGACGCCCAACCTGCCATCACGAGATTTCGATTCCACCGCCGCCTTCT
ATGAAAGGTTGGGCTTCGGAATCGTTTTCCGGGACGCCGGCTGGATGATCCTCCAGCGCGGGGATCTCAT
GCTGGAGTTCTTCGCCCACCCTAGGGGGAGGCTAACTGAAACACGGAAGGAGACAATACCGGAAGGAACC
CGCGCTATGACGGCAATAAAAAGACAGAATAAAACGCACGGTGTTGGGTCGTTTGTTCATAAACGCGGGG
TTCGGTCCCAGGGCTGGCACTCTGTCGATACCCCACCGAGACCCCATTGGGGCCAATACGCCCGCGTTTC
TTCCTTTTCCCCACCCCACCCCCCAAGTTCGGGTGAAGGCCCAGGGCTCGCAGCCAACGTCGGGGCGGCA
GGCCCTGCCATAGCCTCAGGTTACTCATATATACTTTAGATTGATTTAAAACTTCATTTTTAATTTAAAA
GGATCTAGGTGAAGATCCTTTTTGATAATCTCATGACCAAAATCCCTTAACGTGAGTTTTCGTTCCACTG
AGCGTCAGACCCCGTAGAAAAGATCAAAGGATCTTCTTGAGATCCTTTTTTTCTGCGCGTAATCTGCTGC
TTGCAAACAAAAAAACCACCGCTACCAGCGGTGGTTTGTTTGCCGGATCAAGAGCTACCAACTCTTTTTC
CGAAGGTAACTGGCTTCAGCAGAGCGCAGATACCAAATACTGTTCTTCTAGTGTAGCCGTAGTTAGGCCA
CCACTTCAAGAACTCTGTATCACCGCCTACATACCTCGCTCTGCTAATCCTGTTACCAGTGGCTGCTGCC
AGTGGCGATAAGTCGTGTCTTACCGGGTTGGACTCAAGACGATAGTTACCGGATAAGGCGCAGCGGTCGG
GCTGAACGGGGGGTTCGTGCACACAGCCCAGCTTGGAGCGAACGACCTACACCGAACTGAGATACCTACA
GCGTGAGCTATGAGAAAGCGCCACGCTTCCCGAAGGGAGAAAGGCGGACAGGTATCCGGTAAGCGGCAGG
GTCGGAACAGGAGAGCGCACGAGGGAGCTTCCAGGGGGAAACGCCTGGTATCTTTATAGTCCTGTCGGGT
TTCGCCACCTCTGACTTGAGCGTCGATTTTTGTGATGCTCGTCAGGGGGGCGGAGCCTATGGAAAAACGC
CAGCAACGCGGCCTTTTTACGGTTCCTGGCCTTTTGCTGGCCTTTTGCTCACATGTTCTTTCCTGCGTTA
TCCCCTGATTCTGTGGATAACCGTATTACCG
Features (pLannotate 1.2.2; 15 found; start..end, strand, type, name):
     69..372     +  enhancer       CMV enhancer: human cytomegalovirus immediate early enhancer
    373..576     +  promoter       CMV promoter: human cytomegalovirus (CMV) immediate early promoter
    621..1337    +  CDS            Venus: Venus is a basic (constitutively fluorescent) yellow fluorescent protein published in 2002, derived from Aequorea victoria. It is reported to be a rapidly-maturing weak dimer with moderate acid sensitivity.
   1323..1754    +  CDS            Bid (fragment): BID_MOUSE - Experimental evidence at protein level: Swiss-Prot protein existence level 1. Induces caspases and apoptosis. Counters the protective effect of Bcl-2. The major proteolytic product p15 BID allows the release of cytochrome c. From Mus musculus (Mouse).
   1758..1810    +  misc_feature   MCS: multiple cloning site
   1827..1911    +  CDS            large T antigen (fragment): large T antigen from SV40 (simian virus 40)
   1934..2055    +  polyA_signal   SV40 poly(A) signal: SV40 polyadenylation signal
   2089..2517    -  rep_origin     f1 ori (sequence partly withheld): f1 bacteriophage origin of replication; arrow indicates direction of (+) strand synthesis
   2544..2648    +  promoter       AmpR promoter: bla
   2650..3007    +  promoter       SV40 promoter: SV40 enhancer and early promoter
   3042..3836    +  CDS            NeoR/KanR: aminoglycoside phosphotransferase from Tn5; aph(3')-II (or nptII); confers resistance to neomycin, kanamycin, and G418 (Geneticin®)
   3857..4009    +  CDS            ble (fragment): BLE_KLEPN - Experimental evidence at protein level: Swiss-Prot protein existence level 1. Binding protein with a strong affinity to the bleomycin family of antibiotics. Binds to CL990; an antimitotic-antibiotic compound. From Klebsiella pneumoniae.
   4068..4115    +  polyA_signal   HSV TK poly(A) signal: herpes simplex virus thymidine kinase polyadenylation signal (Cole and Stacy, 1985)
   4206..4222    -  polyA_signal   bGH poly(A) signal (fragment): bovine growth hormone polyadenylation signal
   4444..5032    +  rep_origin     ori: high-copy-number ColE1/pMB1/pBR322/pUC origin of replication
