[The description below was written by a language model from this plasmid's Addgene catalogue record and pLannotate feature annotations shown in this document.]
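Description:
Venus-tBid-pEGFP-C1 is a mammalian expression plasmid of about 5.1 kb built on the pEGFP-C1 backbone, in which the yellow fluorescent protein Venus occupies the fluorescent protein position and is fused to the N-terminus of mouse truncated Bid (tBid). tBid is the p15 fragment of the BH3-only Bcl-2 family protein Bid, which is normally generated in cells by caspase 8 cleavage and promotes cytochrome c release and apoptosis. The fusion, called "VtBid" by the depositor, is transcribed from the human cytomegalovirus immediate early enhancer and promoter and terminated by the SV40 polyadenylation signal, with remnants of the multiple cloning site lying just downstream of the coding region. A three amino acid flexible linker joins the two proteins. Relative to EYFP, this Venus carries F46L, F64L, M153T, V163A and S175G, plus an F224R substitution intended to make it monomeric. The restriction sites used for cloning are not recorded.

The plasmid replicates at high copy in E. coli from a pUC-type ColE1 origin and also carries an f1 origin. A single Tn5 aminoglycoside phosphotransferase gene serves both hosts: a bacterial bla-type promoter drives kanamycin resistance in bacteria, while the SV40 early promoter and HSV TK polyadenylation signal allow G418 selection in mammalian cells. The short large T antigen, ble and bGH poly(A) matches in the feature table are fragmentary hits typical of this backbone rather than functional elements. The construct is used to express fluorescent tBid in live cells by transfection. The associated study examined how BH3 proteins bind Bcl-XL and Bcl-2 and how they respond to BH3-mimetic drugs.
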