Addgene plasmid #166736: Venus-tBid-pEGFP-C1
Purpose: Express Venus fused to the N-terminus of the Bcl-2 family protein, tBid
Depositing lab: David Andrews. Depositing organization: Sunnybrook Research Institute. Publication: Bim escapes displacement by BH3-mimetic anti-cancer drugs by double-bolt locking both Bcl-XL and Bcl-2. Liu Q, Osterlund EJ, Chi X, Pogmore J, Leber B, Andrews DW. Elife. 2019 Mar 12;8. pii: 37689. doi: 10.7554/eLife.37689. PubMed 30860026.
Backbone
  Vector backbone: pEGFP-C1
  Vector type: Mammalian Expression
  Selectable markers: Neomycin (select with G418)
Growth in bacteria
  Bacterial resistance: Kanamycin, 50 μg/mL
  Growth temperature: 37°C
  Growth strain: DH5alpha
  Copy number: High Copy
Gene/Insert
  Gene/Insert name: tBid (alt name: p15 fragment of BH3-interacting domain death agonist protein, or Bcl2 like protein 10 (BCL2L10))
  Species: M. musculus (mouse)
  Entrez Gene: Bid (a.k.a. 2700049M22Rik)
  Promoter: CMV
  Tag / fusion protein: Venus (N terminal on backbone)
  Cloning method: Restriction Enzyme; 5′ cloning site Unknown (unknown if destroyed); 3′ cloning site Unknown (unknown if destroyed)
  Sequencing primers: 5′ TGACGCAAATGGGCGGTAGG; 3′ TCGCCCTTTGACGTTGGAGTCCAC
Resource information
  A portion of this plasmid was derived from a plasmid made by: tBid seqence aligns with Mus musculus BH3 interacting domain death agonist (Bid), mRNA; NCBI Reference Sequence: NM_007544.4.
Terms and licenses: Academic/Nonprofit Terms; Industry Terms: Not Available to Industry
Depositor comments: Transfection of this plasmid will express "VtBid" (Venus fused to the N-terminus of the BH3-only protein, truncated Bid (tBid)) in live cells. In cells, caspase 8 cleavage of Bid produces the p15 fragment, referred to as tBid. There is a 3 amino acid flexible linker between Venus and tBid proteins. When compared with EYFP, Venus fluorophore contains the following mutations: F46L, F64L, M153T, V163A and S175G. This Venus protein contains an F224R mutation to make it monomeric.
How to cite: Venus-tBid-pEGFP-C1 was a gift from David Andrews (Addgene plasmid # 166736 ; http://n2t.net/addgene:166736 ; RRID:Addgene_166736)
