>Addgene plasmid #166736 | Venus-tBid-pEGFP-C1 | depositor partial sequence | sequence record 323665 | truncated(t) Bid protein sequence (sequence left after caspase 8 cleavage)
GGCAGCCAGGCCAGCCGCTCCTTCAACCAAGGAAGAATAGAGCCAGATTCTGAAAGTCAGGAAGAAATCA
TCCACAACATTGCCAGACATCTCGCCCAAATAGGCGATGAGATGGACCACAACATCCAGCCCACACTGGT
GAGACAGCTAGCCGCACAGTTCATGAATGGCAGCCTGTCGGAGGAAGACAAAAGGAACTGCCTGGCCAAA
GCCCTTGATGAGGTGAAGACAGCCTTCCCCAGAGACATGGAGAACGACAAGGCCATGCTGATAATGACCA
TGCTGTTGGCCAAAAAAGTGGCCAGTCACGCACCATCTTTGCTCCGTGATGTCTTCCACACGACTGTCAA
CTTTATTAACCAGAACCTATTCTCCTATGTGAGGAACTTGGTTAGAAACGAGATGGACTAA
