>Addgene plasmid #166736 | Venus-tBid-pEGFP-C1 | depositor partial sequence | sequence record 323666 | Venus
ATGGTGAGCAAGGGCGAGGAGCTGTTCACCGGGGTGGTGCCCATCCTGGTCGAGCTGGACGGCGACGTAA
ACGGCCACAAGTTCAGCGTGTCCGGCGAGGGCGAGGGCGATGCCACCTACGGCAAGCTGACCCTGAAGCT
GATCTGCACCACCGGCAAGCTGCCCGTGCCCTGGCCCACCCTCGTGACCACCCTGGGCTACGGCCTGCAG
TGCTTCGCCCGCTACCCCGACCACATGAAGCAGCACGACTTCTTCAAGTCCGCCATGCCCGAAGGCTACG
TCCAGGAGCGCACCATCTTCTTCAAGGACGACGGCAACTACAAGACCCGCGCCGAGGTGAAGTTCGAGGG
CGACACCCTGGTGAACCGCATCGAGCTGAAGGGCATCGACTTCAAGGAGGACGGCAACATCCTGGGGCAC
AAGCTGGAGTACAACTACAACAGCCACAACGTCTATATCACCGCCGACAAGCAGAAGAACGGCATCAAGG
CCAACTTCAAGATCCGCCACAACATCGAGGACGGCGGCGTGCAGCTCGCCGACCACTACCAGCAGAACAC
CCCCATCGGCGACGGCCCCGTGCTGCTGCCCGACAACCACTACCTGAGCTACCAGTCCGCCCTGAGCAAA
GACCCCAACGAGAAGCGCGATCACATGGTCCTGCTGGAACGCGTGACCGCCGCCGGGATCACTCTCGGCA
TGGACGAGCTGTACAAGG
